>Addgene plasmid #204233 | pET28a MDHP_YEAST | addgene full sequence | sequence record 413332 | Addgene NGS Result
TGGCGAATGGG
[124 nt withheld, positions 12-135]
C
[91 nt withheld, positions 137-227]
A
[49 nt withheld, positions 229-277]
CCTTTGACGTTGGAGTCCACGTTCTTT
[37 nt withheld, positions 305-341]
ACCCTATCTCGGTCTATTCTTTTGATTTATAAGGGATTTTGCCGATTTCGGCCTATTGGTTAAAAAATGA
GCTGATTTAACAAAAATTTAACGCGAATTTTAACAAAATATTAACGCTTACAATTTAGGTGGCACTTTTC
GGGGAAATGTGCGCGGAACCCCTATTTGTTTATTTTTCTAAATACATTCAAATATGTATCCGCTCATGAA
TTAATTCTTAGAAAAACTCATCGAGCATCAAATGAAACTGCAATTTATTCATATCAGGATTATCAATACC
ATATTTTTGAAAAAGCCGTTTCTGTAATGAAGGAGAAAACTCACCGAGGCAGTTCCATAGGATGGCAAGA
TCCTGGTATCGGTCTGCGATTCCGACTCGTCCAACATCAATACAACCTATTAATTTCCCCTCGTCAAAAA
TAAGGTTATCAAGTGAGAAATCACCATGAGTGACGACTGAATCCGGTGAGAATGGCAAAAGTTTATGCAT
TTCTTTCCAGACTTGTTCAACAGGCCAGCCATTACGCTCGTCATCAAAATCACTCGCATCAACCAAACCG
TTATTCATTCGTGATTGCGCCTGAGCGAGACGAAATACGCGATCGCTGTTAAAAGGACAATTACAAACAG
GAATCGAATGCAACCGGCGCAGGAACACTGCCAGCGCATCAACAATATTTTCACCTGAATCAGGATATTC
TTCTAATACCTGGAATGCTGTTTTCCCGGGGATCGCAGTGGTGAGTAACCATGCATCATCAGGAGTACGG
ATAAAATGCTTGATGGTCGGAAGAGGCATAAATTCCGTCAGCCAGTTTAGTCTGACCATCTCATCTGTAA
CATCATTGGCAACGCTACCTTTGCCATGTTTCAGAAACAACTCTGGCGCATCGGGCTTCCCATACAATCG
ATAGATTGTCGCACCTGATTGCCCGACATTATCGCGAGCCCATTTATACCCATATAAATCAGCATCCATG
TTGGAATTTAATCGCGGCCTAGAGCAAGACGTTTCCCGTTGAATATGGCTCATAACACCCCTTGTATTAC
TGTTTATGTAAGCAGACAGTTTTATTGTTCATGACCAAAATCCCTTAACGTGAGTTTTCGTTCCACTGAG
CGTCAGACCCCGTAGAAAAGATCAAAGGATCTTCTTGAGATCCTTTTTTTCTGCGCGTAATCTGCTGCTT
GCAAACAAAAAAACCACCGCTACCAGCGGTGGTTTGTTTGCCGGATCAAGAGCTACCAACTCTTTTTCCG
AAGGTAACTGGCTTCAGCAGAGCGCAGATACCAAATACTGTCCTTCTAGTGTAGCCGTAGTTAGGCCACC
ACTTCAAGAACTCTGTAGCACCGCCTACATACCTCGCTCTGCTAATCCTGTTACCAGTGGCTGCTGCCAG
TGGCGATAAGTCGTGTCTTACCGGGTTGGACTCAAGACGATAGTTACCGGATAAGGCGCAGCGGTCGGGC
TGAACGGGGGGTTCGTGCACACAGCCCAGCTTGGAGCGAACGACCTACACCGAACTGAGATACCTACAGC
GTGAGCTATGAGAAAGCGCCACGCTTCCCGAAGGGAGAAAGGCGGACAGGTATCCGGTAAGCGGCAGGGT
CGGAACAGGAGAGCGCACGAGGGAGCTTCCAGGGGGAAACGCCTGGTATCTTTATAGTCCTGTCGGGTTT
CGCCACCTCTGACTTGAGCGTCGATTTTTGTGATGCTCGTCAGGGGGGCGGAGCCTATGGAAAAACGCCA
GCAACGCGGCCTTTTTACGGTTCCTGGCCTTTTGCTGGCCTTTTGCTCACATGTTCTTTCCTGCGTTATC
CCCTGATTCTGTGGATAACCGTATTACCGCCTTTGAGTGAGCTGATACCGCTCGCCGCAGCCGAACGACC
GAGCGCAGCGAGTCAGTGAGCGAGGAAGCGGAAGAGCGCCTGATGCGGTATTTTCTCCTTACGCATCTGT
GCGGTATTTCACACCGCAATGGTGCACTCTCAGTACAATCTGCTCTGATGCCGCATAGTTAAGCCAGTAT
ACACTCCGCTATCGCTACGTGACTGGGTCATGGCTGCGCCCCGACACCCGCCAACACCCGCTGACGCGCC
CTGACGGGCTTGTCTGCTCCCGGCATCCGCTTACAGACAAGCTGTGACCGTCTCCGGGAGCTGCATGTGT
CAGAGGTTTTCACCGTCATCACCGAAACGCGCGAGGCAGCTGCGGTAAAGCTCATCAGCGTGGTCGTGAA
GCGATTCACAGATGTCTGCCTGTTCATCCGCGTCCAGCTCGTTGAGTTTCTCCAGAAGCGTTAATGTCTG
GCTTCTGATAAAGCGGGCCATGTTAAGGGCGGTTTTTTCCTGTTTGGTCACTGATGCCTCCGTGTAAGGG
GGATTTCTGTTCATGGGGGTAATGATACCGATGAAACGAGAGAGGATGCTCACGATACGGGTTACTGATG
ATGAACATGCCCGGTTACTGGAACGTTGTGAGGGTAAACAACTGGCGGTATGGATGCGGCGGGACCAGAG
AAAAATCACTCAGGGTCAATGCCAGCGCTTCGTTAATACAGATGTAGGTGTTCCACAGGGTAGCCAGCAG
CATCCTGCGATGCAGATCCGGAACATAATGGTGCAGGGCGCTGACTTCCGCGTTTCCAGACTTTACGAAA
CACGGAAACCGAAGACCATTCATGTTGTTGCTCAGGTCGCAGACGTTTTGCAGCAGCAGTCGCTTCACGT
TCGCTCGCGTATCGGTGATTCATTCTGCTAACCAGTAAGGCAACCCCGCCAGCCTAGCCGGGTCCTCAAC
GACAGGAGCACGATCATGCGCACCCGTGGGGCCGCCATGCCGGCGATAATGGCCTGCTTCTCGCCGAAAC
GTTTGGTGGCGGGACCAGTGACGAAGGCTTGAGCGAGGGCGTGCAAGATTCCGAATACCGCAAGCGACAG
GCCGATCATCGTCGCGCTCCAGCGAAAGCGGTCCTCGCCGAAAATGACCCAGAGCGCTGCCGGCACCTGT
CCTACGAGTTGCATGATAAAGAAGACAGTCATAAGTGCGGCGACGATAGTCATGCCCCGCGCCCACCGGA
AGGAGCTGACTGGGTTGAAGGCTCTCAAGGGCATCGGTCGAGATCCCGGTGCCTAATGAGTGAGCTAACT
TACATTAATTGCGTTGCGCTCACTGCCCGCTTTCCAGTCGGGAAACCTGTCGTGCCAGCTGCATTAATGA
ATCGGCCAACGCGCGGGGAGAGGCGGTTTGCGTATTGGGCGCCAGGGTGGTTTTTCTTTTCACCAGTGAG
ACGGGCAACAGCTGATTGCCCTTCACCGCCTGGCCCTGAGAGAGTTGCAGCAAGCGGTCCACGCTGGTTT
GCCCCAGCAGGCGAAAATCCTGTTTGATGGTGGTTAACGGCGGGATATAACATGAGCTGTCTTCGGTATC
GTCGTATCCCACTACCGAGATATCCGCACCAACGCGCAGCCCGGACTCGGTAATGGCGCGCATTGCGCCC
AGCGCCATCTGATCGTTGGCAACCAGCATCGCAGTGGGAACGATGCCCTCATTCAGCATTTGCATGGTTT
GTTGAAAACCGGACATGGCACTCCAGTCGCCTTCCCGTTCCGCTATCGGCTGAATTTGATTGCGAGTGAG
ATATTTATGCCAGCCAGCCAGACGCAGACGCGCCGAGACAGAACTTAATGGGCCCGCTAACAGCGCGATT
TGCTGGTGACCCAATGCGACCAGATGCTCCACGCCCAGTCGCGTACCGTCTTCATGGGAGAAAATAATAC
TGTTGATGGGTGTCTGGTCAGAGACATCAAGAAATAACGCCGGAACATTAGTGCAGGCAGCTTCCACAGC
AATGGCATCCTGGTCATCCAGCGGATAGTTAATGATCAGCCCACTGACGCGTTGCGCGAGAAGATTGTGC
ACCGCCGCTTTACAGGCTTCGACGCCGCTTCGTTCTACCATCGACACCACCACGCTGGCACCCAGTTGAT
CGGCGCGAGATTTAATCGCCGCGACAATTTGCGACGGCGCGTGCAGGGCCAGACTGGAGGTGGCAACGCC
AATCAGCAACGACTGTTTGCCCGCCAGTTGTTGTGCCACGCGGTTGGGAATGTAATTCAGCTCCGCCATC
GCCGCTTCCACTTTTTCCCGCGTTTTCGCAGAAACGTGGCTGGCCTGGTTCACCACGCGGGAAACGGTCT
GATAAGAGACACCGGCATACTCTGCGACATCGTATAACGTTACTGGTTTCACATTCACCACCCTGAATTG
ACTCTCTTCCGGGCGCTATCATGCCATACCGCGAAAGGTTTTGCGCCATTCGATGGTGTCCGGGATCTCG
ACGCTCTCCCTTATGCGACTCCTGCATTAGGAAGCAGCCCAGTAGTAGGTTGAGGCCGTTGAGCACCGCC
GCCGCAAGGAATGGTGCATGCAAGGAGATGGCGCCCAACAGTCCCCCGGCCACGGGGCCTGCCACCATAC
CCACGCCGAAACAAGCGCTCATGAGCCCGAAGTGGCGAGCCCGATCTTCCCCATCGGTGATGTCGGCGAT
ATAGGCGCCAGCAACCGCACCTGTGGCGCCGGTGATGCCGGCCACGATGCGTCCGGCGTAGAGGATCGAG
ATCTCGATCCCGCGAAATTAATACGACTCACTATAGGGGAATTGTGAGCGGATAACAATTCCCCTCTAGA
AATAATTTTGTTTAACTTTAAGAAGGAGATATACCATGGTGAAAGTTGCTATTCTGGGTGCTTCTGGTGG
TGTTGGTCAACCACTGTCTCTGCTGCTGAAACTGTCTCCGTACGTTTCTGAGCTGGCTCTGTACGACATT
CGTGCTGCTGAGGGTATCGGCAAGGATCTGAGCCACATCAACACCAATTCCTCCTGTGTAGGTTATGATA
AGGACAGCATCGAGAACACCCTGTCCAACGCACAAGTTGTACTGATTCCAGCAGGTGTGCCACGTAAACC
AGGTCTGACCCGTGATGATCTGTTCAAGATGAACGCTGGCATCGTTAAGAGCCTGGTGACCGCTGTAGGC
AAGTTCGCACCGAACGCTCGTATTCTGGTTATCTCCAATCCGGTGAACAGCCTGGTGCCAATCGCAGTGG
AAACCCTGAAGAAGATGGGCAAGTTCAAGCCAGGCAACGTTATGGGTGTAACCAACCTGGATCTGGTGCG
TGCAGAGACTTTCCTGGTGGACTACCTGATGCTGAAGAATCCGAAGATTGGCCAGGAACAGGACAAGACC
ACTATGCACCGCAAAGTGACCGTGATTGGTGGTCATAGCGGTGAAACCATCATCCCGATCATCACTGACA
AATCTCTGGTGTTCCAGCTGGACAAACAATACGAGCACTTCATCCACCGTGTTCAGTTCGGTGGCGATGA
AATCGTGAAAGCGAAACAGGGTGCTGGTTCTGCTACTCTGAGCATGGCGTTCGCTGGTGCGAAGTTCGCT
GAAGAAGTACTGCGTTCCTTCCACAATGAGAAACCGGAAACTGAATCTCTGAGCGCATTCGTTTACCTGC
CAGGCCTGAAGAACGGTAAGAAAGCACAGCAGCTGGTTGGCGATAACTCTATCGAATACTTTAGCCTGCC
GATCGTTCTGCGCAATGGCTCTGTAGTTAGCATTGACACCAGCGTGCTGGAGAAGCTGTCTCCACGCGAA
GAACAGCTGGTTAACACCGCAGTTAAGGAACTGCGTAAGAACATTGAGAAAGGCAAATCTTTCATTCTGG
ACAGCTCCAAACTGGAGAACCTGTACTTCCAAGGTCATCATCACCACCATCACTAACTCGAGCACCACCA
CCACCACCACTGAGATCCGGCTGCTAACAAAGCCCGAAAGGAAGCTGAGTTGGCTGCTGCCACCGCTGAG
CAATAACTAGCATAACCCCTTGGGGCCTCTAAACGGGTCTTGAGGGGTTTTTTGCTGAAAGGAGGAACTA
TATCCGGAT
Features (pLannotate 1.2.2; 19 found; start..end, strand, type, name):
     12..440     +  rep_origin     f1 ori (sequence partly withheld): f1 bacteriophage origin of replication; arrow indicates direction of (+) strand synthesis
    493..550     +  promoter       AmpR promoter (fragment): bla
    559..1374    -  CDS            KanR: aminoglycoside phosphotransferase; aph(3')-Ia; confers resistance to kanamycin in bacteria or G418 (Geneticin®) in eukaryotes
   1496..2084    +  rep_origin     ori: high-copy-number ColE1/pMB1/pBR322/pUC origin of replication
   2270..2409    -  misc_feature   bom: basis of mobility region from pBR322
   2511..2702    -  CDS            rop: Rop protein, which maintains plasmids at low copy number; rop
   2719..3099    +  CDS            YPB1_ECOLX: Protein predicted: Swiss-Prot protein existence level 4. From Escherichia coli.
   3171..3462    -  CDS            TcR (fragment): tetracycline efflux protein; tet; confers resistance to tetracycline
   3477..3498    -  protein_bind   CAP binding site: CAP binding activates transcription in the presence of cAMP. E. coli catabolite activator protein
   3511..4593    -  CDS            lacI: lac repressor; lacI; The lac repressor binds to the lac operator to inhibit transcription in E. coli. This inhibition can be relieved by adding lactose or isopropyl-β-D-thiogalactopyranoside (IPTG).
   4594..4671    -  promoter       lacI promoter: lacI
   4679..4958    -  CDS            TcR (fragment): tetracycline efflux protein; tet; confers resistance to tetracycline
   4980..4998    +  promoter       T7 promoter: promoter for bacteriophage T7 RNA polymerase
   4999..5023    +  protein_bind   lac operator: The lac repressor binds to the lac operator to inhibit transcription in E. coli. This inhibition can be relieved by adding lactose or isopropyl-β-D-thiogalactopyranoside (IPTG). lac repressor encoded by lacI
   5038..5060    +  RBS            RBS: efficient ribosome binding site from bacteriophage T7 gene 10 (Olins and Rangwala, 1989)
   5067..6095    +  CDS            MDH3: MDHP_YEAST - Experimental evidence at protein level: Swiss-Prot protein existence level 1. From Saccharomyces cerevisiae (strain ATCC 204508 / S288c) (Baker's yeast).
   6144..6161    +  CDS            9xHis (fragment): 9xHis affinity tag
   6171..6220    +  CDS            SET1 (fragment): solubility-enhancement tag derived from T7 phage gene 10B
   6228..6275    +  terminator     T7 terminator: transcription terminator for bacteriophage T7 RNA polymerase
