[The description below was written by a language model from this plasmid's Addgene catalogue record and pLannotate feature annotations shown in this document.]
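Description:
pET28a MDHP_YEAST is a bacterial expression plasmid built on the Novagen pET28a backbone for producing the peroxisomal malate dehydrogenase of Saccharomyces cerevisiae (MDH3, also known as YDL078C) in E. coli. The sequenced plasmid is about 6.3 kb. It is selected with kanamycin through an aminoglycoside phosphotransferase gene and replicates from a ColE1/pBR322-type origin. The adjacent rop gene and bom region are consistent with the low copy number given in the record. An f1 origin is also present. The short tetracycline-resistance fragments, the AmpR promoter fragment and the predicted YPB1 reading frame appear to be backbone remnants picked up by automated annotation rather than functional parts.

The MDH3 coding sequence was cloned between NcoI and XhoI. It lies downstream of a T7 promoter, a lac operator and the T7 gene 10 ribosome binding site, and is followed by the T7 terminator. The catalogue lists the promoter as "Lac", but the feature table shows the standard pET T7/lac arrangement. Here the plasmid-borne lacI repressor holds transcription off until IPTG is added, and expression requires a host that supplies T7 RNA polymerase. The record names only DH5alpha, as the growth strain. A C-terminal 6xHis tag follows the insert for affinity purification; the annotation reports it as a fragment of a 9xHis tag. The small "SET1" hit after the tag is probably an annotation artefact of vector sequence.

The depositor notes that the native C-terminal SKL peroxisomal targeting signal was retained. MDH3 is also described as having lower affinity for oxaloacetate than MDH1 and MDH2, with an open active-site loop in the ternary complex structure. The plasmid is intended for course-based undergraduate research experiences (CUREs) centred on malate dehydrogenase.
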