Addgene plasmid #204233: pET28a MDHP_YEAST
Purpose: Bacterial expression of yeast peroxisomal malate dehydrogenase ; Use in CURES (integration of research into undergraduate teaching labs).
Depositing lab: Malate dehydrogenase CUREs Community (MCC). Depositing organization: University of San Diego.
Backbone
  Vector backbone: pET28a
  Backbone manufacturer: Novagen
  Backbone size w/o insert (bp): 5235
  Vector type: Bacterial Expression
Growth in bacteria
  Bacterial resistance: Kanamycin, 50 μg/mL
  Growth temperature: 37°C
  Growth strain: DH5alpha
  Copy number: Low Copy
Gene/Insert
  Gene/Insert name: MDHP_YEAST (alt names: Yeast peroxisomal MDH; peroxisomal yeast MDH, Yeast MDH3)
  Species: S. cerevisiae (budding yeast)
  Insert size (bp): 1068
  Mutation: The last 3 C-terminal residues (SKL) are the peroxisomal transit signal and were left in the final version.
  GenBank ID: NM_001180137.1
  Entrez Gene: MDH3 (a.k.a. YDL078C)
  Promoter: Lac
  Tag / fusion protein: 6X His (C terminal on insert)
  Cloning method: Restriction Enzyme; 5′ cloning site NcoI (not destroyed); 3′ cloning site XhoI (not destroyed)
  Sequencing primers: 5′ T7 Promoter; 3′ T7 Terminal
Terms and licenses: Academic/Nonprofit Terms; Industry Terms: Not Available to Industry
Depositor comments: UniProt ID: https://www.uniprot.org/uniprotkb/P32419/. The affinity of MDH3 for OAA is lower than those of MDH1 and MDH2. The structure of the ternary complex suggests that the active-site loop is in the open conformation, differing from the closed conformations in mitochondrial and cytosolic malate dehydrogenases. For more information, please see the MDH CUREs Community website: https://www.mdhcures.org/.
How to cite: pET28a MDHP_YEAST was a gift from Malate dehydrogenase CUREs Community (MCC) (Addgene plasmid # 204233 ; http://n2t.net/addgene:204233 ; RRID:Addgene_204233)
