>Addgene plasmid #204233 | pET28a MDHP_YEAST | depositor partial sequence | sequence record 396483 | insert
ATGGTGAAAGTTGCTATTCTGGGTGCTTCTGGTGGTGTTGGTCAACCACTGTCTCTGCTGCTGAAACTGT
CTCCGTACGTTTCTGAGCTGGCTCTGTACGACATTCGTGCTGCTGAGGGTATCGGCAAGGATCTGAGCCA
CATCAACACCAATTCCTCCTGTGTAGGTTATGATAAGGACAGCATCGAGAACACCCTGTCCAACGCACAA
GTTGTACTGATTCCAGCAGGTGTGCCACGTAAACCAGGTCTGACCCGTGATGATCTGTTCAAGATGAACG
CTGGCATCGTTAAGAGCCTGGTGACCGCTGTAGGCAAGTTCGCACCGAACGCTCGTATTCTGGTTATCTC
CAATCCGGTGAACAGCCTGGTGCCAATCGCAGTGGAAACCCTGAAGAAGATGGGCAAGTTCAAGCCAGGC
AACGTTATGGGTGTAACCAACCTGGATCTGGTGCGTGCAGAGACTTTCCTGGTGGACTACCTGATGCTGA
AGAATCCGAAGATTGGCCAGGAACAGGACAAGACCACTATGCACCGCAAAGTGACCGTGATTGGTGGTCA
TAGCGGTGAAACCATCATCCCGATCATCACTGACAAATCTCTGGTGTTCCAGCTGGACAAACAATACGAG
CACTTCATCCACCGTGTTCAGTTCGGTGGCGATGAAATCGTGAAAGCGAAACAGGGTGCTGGTTCTGCTA
CTCTGAGCATGGCGTTCGCTGGTGCGAAGTTCGCTGAAGAAGTACTGCGTTCCTTCCACAATGAGAAACC
GGAAACTGAATCTCTGAGCGCATTCGTTTACCTGCCAGGCCTGAAGAACGGTAAGAAAGCACAGCAGCTG
GTTGGCGATAACTCTATCGAATACTTTAGCCTGCCGATCGTTCTGCGCAATGGCTCTGTAGTTAGCATTG
ACACCAGCGTGCTGGAGAAGCTGTCTCCACGCGAAGAACAGCTGGTTAACACCGCAGTTAAGGAACTGCG
TAAGAACATTGAGAAAGGCAAATCTTTCATTCTGGACAGCTCCAAACTGGAGAACCTGTACTTCCAAGGT
CATCATCACCACCATCAC
